>Addgene plasmid #182763 | pBAD-pHlorina | addgene full sequence | sequence record 361807 | Addgene NGS Result
TCATCACCGAAACGCGCGAGGCAGCAGATCAATTCGCGCGCGAAGGCGAAGCGGCATGCATAATGTGCCT
GTCAAATGGACGAAGCAGGGATTCTGCAAACCCTATGCTACTCCGTCAAGCCGTCAATTGTCTGATTCGT
TACCAATTATGACAACTTGACGGCTACATCATTCACTTTTTCTTCACAACCGGCACGGAACTCGCTCGGG
CTGGCCCCGGTGCATTTTTTAAATACCCGCGAGAAATAGAGTTGATCGTCAAAACCAACATTGCGACCGA
CGGTGGCGATAGGCATCCGGGTGGTGCTCAAAAGCAGCTTCGCCTGGCTGATACGTTGGTCCTCGCGCCA
GCTTAAGACGCTAATCCCTAACTGCTGGCGGAAAAGATGTGACAGACGCGACGGCGACAAGCAAACATGC
TGTGCGACGCTGGCGATATCAAAATTGCTGTCTGCCAGGTGATCGCTGATGTACTGACAAGCCTCGCGTA
CCCGATTATCCATCGGTGGATGGAGCGACTCGTTAATCGCTTCCATGCGCCGCAGTAACAATTGCTCAAG
CAGATTTATCGCCAGCAGCTCCGAATAGCGCCCTTCCCCTTGCCCGGCGTTAATGATTTGCCCAAACAGG
TCGCTGAAATGCGGCTGGTGCGCTTCATCCGGGCGAAAGAACCCCGTATTGGCAAATATTGACGGCCAGT
TAAGCCATTCATGCCAGTAGGCGCGCGGACGAAAGTAAACCCACTGGTGATACCATTCGCGAGCCTCCGG
ATGACGACCGTAGTGATGAATCTCTCCTGGCGGGAACAGCAAAATATCACCCGGTCGGCAAACAAATTCT
CGTCCCTGATTTTTCACCACCCCCTGACCGCGAATGGTGAGATTGAGAATATAACCTTTCATTCCCAGCG
GTCGGTCGATAAAAAAATCGAGATAACCGTTGGCCTCAATCGGCGTTAAACCCGCCACCAGATGGGCATT
AAACGAGTATCCCGGCAGCAGGGGATCATTTTGCGCTTCAGCCATACTTTTCATACTCCCGCCATTCAGA
GAAGAAACCAATTGTCCATATTGCATCAGACATTGCCGTCACTGCGTCTTTTACTGGCTCTTCTCGCTAA
CCAAACCGGTAACCCCGCTTATTAAAAGCATTCTGTAACAAAGCGGGACCAAAGCCATGACAAAAACGCG
TAACAAAAGTGTCTATAATCACGGCAGAAAAGTCCACATTGATTATTTGCACGGCGTCACACTTTGCTAT
GCCATAGCATTTTTATCCATAAGATTAGCGGATCCTACCTGACGCTTTTTATCGCAACTCTCTACTGTTT
CTCCATACCCGTTTTTTGGGCTAACAGGAGGAATTAACCATGGGGGGTTCTCATCATCATCATCATCATG
GTATGGCTAGCATGACTGGTGGACAGCAAATGGGTCGGGATCTGTACGACGATGACGATAAGGATCCGAG
CTCGAGAATGGTGAGCAAGGGCGAGGAGAATAACATGGCCATCATCAAGGAGTTCATGCGCTTCAAGGTG
CACATGGAGGGCTCCGTGAACGGCCACGAGTTCGAGATCGAGGGCGAGGGCGAGGGCCGCCCCTACGAGG
CCTTTCAGACCGCTAAGCTGAAGGTGACCAAGGGTGGCCCCCTGCCCTTCGCCTGGGACATCCTGTCCCC
TCAGTTCATGTACGGCTCCAAGGTTTACATTAAGCACCCAGCCGACATCCCCGACTACTTCAAGCAGTCC
TTCCCCGAGGGCTTCAGGTGGGAGCGCGTGATGAACTTCGAGGACGGCGGCATTATTCACGTTAACCAGG
ACTCCTCCCTGCAGGACGGCGTGTTCATCTACAAGGTGAAGCTGCGCGGCACCAACTTCCCCTCCGACGG
CCCCGTAATGCAGAAGAAGACCATGGGCTATGAGGCCTCCGAGGAGCGGATGTACCCCGAGGACGGCGCC
CTGAAGAGCGAGTGTAAGGAGAGGCTGAAGCTGAAGGACGGCGGCCACTACGCCGCCGAGGTCAAGACCA
CCTACAAGGCCAAGAAGCCCGTGCAGCTGCCCGGCGCCTACATCGTCGACATCAAGTTGGACATCGTGTC
CCACAACGAGGACTACACCATCGTGGAACAGTACGAACGCACTGAGGGCCGCCACTCCACCGGCGGCATG
GACGAGCTGTACAAGTAAAAGCTTGGCTGTTTTGGCGGATGAGAGAAGATTTTCAGCCTGATACAGATTA
AATCAGAACGCAGAAGCGGTCTGATAAAACAGAATTTGCCTGGCGGCAGTAGCGCGGTGGTCCCACCTGA
CCCCATGCCGAACTCAGAAGTGAAACGCCGTAGCGCCGATGGTAGTGTGGGGTCTCCCCATGCGAGAGTA
GGGAACTGCCAGGCATCAAATAAAACGAAAGGCTCAGTCGAAAGACTGGGCCTTTCGTTTTATCTGTTGT
TTGTCGGTGAACGCTCTCCTGAGTAGGACAAATCCGCCGGGAGCGGATTTGAACGTTGCGAAGCAACGGC
CCGGAGGGTGGCGGGCAGGACGCCCGCCATAAACTGCCAGGCATCAAATTAAGCAGAAGGCCATCCTGAC
GGATGGCCTTTTTGCGTTTCTACAAACTCTTTTGTTTATTTTTCTAAATACATTCAAATATGTATCCGCT
CATGAGACAATAACCCTGATAAATGCTTCAATAATATTGAAAAAGGAAGAGTATGAGTATTCAACATTTC
CGTGTCGCCCTTATTCCCTTTTTTGCGGCATTTTGCCTTCCTGTTTTTGCTCACCCAGAAACGCTGGTGA
AAGTAAAAGATGCTGAAGATCAGTTGGGTGCACGAGTGGGTTACATCGAACTGGATCTCAACAGCGGTAA
GATCCTTGAGAGTTTTCGCCCCGAAGAACGTTTTCCAATGATGAGCACTTTTAAAGTTCTGCTATGTGGC
GCGGTATTATCCCGTGTTGACGCCGGGCAAGAGCAACTCGGTCGCCGCATACACTATTCTCAGAATGACT
TGGTTGAGTACTCACCAGTCACAGAAAAGCATCTTACGGATGGCATGACAGTAAGAGAATTATGCAGTGC
TGCCATAACCATGAGTGATAACACTGCGGCCAACTTACTTCTGACAACGATCGGAGGACCGAAGGAGCTA
ACCGCTTTTTTGCACAACATGGGGGATCATGTAACTCGCCTTGATCGTTGGGAACCGGAGCTGAATGAAG
CCATACCAAACGACGAGCGTGACACCACGATGCCTGTAGCAATGGCAACAACGTTGCGCAAACTATTAAC
TGGCGAACTACTTACTCTAGCTTCCCGGCAACAATTAATAGACTGGATGGAGGCGGATAAAGTTGCAGGA
CCACTTCTGCGCTCGGCCCTTCCGGCTGGCTGGTTTATTGCTGATAAATCTGGAGCCGGTGAGCGTGGGT
CTCGCGGTATCATTGCAGCACTGGGGCCAGATGGTAAGCCCTCCCGTATCGTAGTTATCTACACGACGGG
GAGTCAGGCAACTATGGATGAACGAAATAGACAGATCGCTGAGATAGGTGCCTCACTGATTAAGCATTGG
TAACTGTCAGACCAAGTTTACTCATATATACTTTAGATTGATTTAAAACTTCATTTTTAATTTAAAAGGA
TCTAGGTGAAGATCCTTTTTGATAATCTCATGACCAAAATCCCTTAACGTGAGTTTTCGTTCCACTGAGC
GTCAGACCCCGTAGAAAAGATCAAAGGATCTTCTTGAGATCCTTTTTTTCTGCGCGTAATCTGCTGCTTG
CAAACAAAACAACCACCGCTACCAGCGGTGGTTTGTTTGCCGGATCAAGAGCTACCAACTCTTTTTCCGA
AGGTAACTGGCTTCAGCAGAGCGCAGATACCAAATACTGTCCTTCTAGTGTAGCCGTAGTTAGGCCACCA
CTTCAAGAACTCTGTAGCACCGCCTACATACCTCGCTCTGCTAATCCTGTTACCAGTGGCTGCTGCCAGT
GGCGATAAGTCGTGTCTTACCGGGTTGGACTCAAGACGATAGTTACCGGATAAGGCGCAGCGGTCGGGCT
GAACGGGGGGTTCGTGCACACAGCCCAGCTTGGAGCGAACGACCTACACCGAACTGAGATACCTACAGCG
TGAGCTATGAGAAAGCGCCACGCTTCCCGAAGGGAGAAAGGCGGACAGGTATCCGGTAAGCGGCAGGGTC
GGAACAGGAGAGCGCACGAGGGAGCTTCCAGGGGGAAACGCCTGGTATCTTTATAGTCCTGTCGGGTTTC
GCCACCTCTGACTTGAGCGTCGATTTTTGTGATGCTCGTCAGGGGGGCGGAGCCTATGGAAAAACGCCAG
CAACGCGGCCTTTTTACGGTTCCTGGCCTTTTGCTGGCCTTTTGCTCACATGTTCTTTCCTGCGTTATCC
CCTGATTCTGTGGATAACCGTATTACCGCCTTTGAGTGAGCTGATACCGCTCGCCGCAGCCGAACGACCG
AGCGCAGCGAGTCAGTGAGCGAGGAAGCGGAAGAGCGCCTGATGCGGTATTTTCTCCTTACGCATCTGTG
CGGTATTTCACACCGCATATGGTGCACTCTCAGTACAATCTGCTCTGATGCCGCATAGTTAAGCCAGTAT
ACACTCCGCTATCGCTACGTGACTGGGTCATGGCTGCGCCCCGACACCCGCCAACACCCGCTGACGCGCC
CTGACGGGCTTGTCTGCTCCCGGCATCCGCTTACAGACAAGCTGTGACCGTCTCCGGGAGCTGCATGTGT
CAGAGGTTTTCACCG
Features (pLannotate 1.2.2; 14 found; start..end, strand, type, name):
    147..1025    -  CDS            araC: L-arabinose regulatory protein; araC
   1052..1336    +  promoter       araBAD promoter: araBAD; promoter of the L-arabinose operon of E. coli; the araC regulatory gene is transcribed in the opposite direction (Guzman et al., 1995)
   1382..1402    +  CDS            capTEV™ (fragment): composite tag for in vivo biotinylation, TEV protease cleavage, and 6xHis tagging
   1403..1435    +  CDS            T7 tag (gene 10 leader): leader peptide from bacteriophage T7 gene 10 promotes efficient translation in E. coli
   1439..1462    +  CDS            Xpress™ tag: Xpress™ epitope tag, including an enterokinase recognition and cleavage site
   1478..2188    +  CDS            mApple: photostable monomeric derivative of DsRed (Shaner et al., 2008) mammalian codon-optimized
   2278..2393    +  ncRNA          5S rRNA: Accession: RF00001 - 5S ribosomal RNA
   2397..2483    +  terminator     rrnB T1 terminator: Escherichia coli rrnB; transcription terminator T1 from the E. coli rrnB gene
   2575..2602    +  terminator     rrnB T2 terminator: transcription terminator T2 from the E. coli rrnB gene
   2621..2712    +  promoter       AmpR promoter: bla
   2713..3573    +  CDS            AmpR: β-lactamase; bla; confers resistance to ampicillin, carbenicillin, and related antibiotics
   3744..4332    +  rep_origin     ori: high-copy-number ColE1/pMB1/pBR322/pUC origin of replication
   4518..4658    -  misc_feature   bom: basis of mobility region from pBR322
   4760..25      -  CDS            rop (fragment) (across the origin): Rop protein, which maintains plasmids at low copy number; rop
