[The description below was written by a language model from this plasmid's Addgene catalogue record and pLannotate feature annotations shown in this document.]
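Description:
pBAD-pHlorina is a bacterial expression plasmid built on the pBAD backbone that encodes pHlorina (also called pHlorina1), a synthetic pH-sensitive red fluorescent protein developed for detecting efferocytosis, the engulfment of dying cells by phagocytes. The sequenced plasmid is about 4.8 kb. It replicates in E. coli from a ColE1/pMB1-type origin and is listed as high copy. Selection is with ampicillin through the β-lactamase (AmpR) gene driven by its own promoter. A pBR322-derived bom region and only a fragment of the rop gene are also annotated.

Expression is controlled by the arabinose-inducible system. The araC regulator is encoded on the opposite strand, adjacent to the araBAD promoter, so transcription of the insert is kept low without L-arabinose and is switched on when it is added. Downstream of the promoter lies an N-terminal leader typical of pBAD/His-type vectors: a short segment annotated as a fragment of a composite tag containing 6xHis (probably the polyhistidine stretch), the T7 gene 10 leader that promotes efficient translation, and the Xpress epitope with its enterokinase cleavage site. The roughly 710 bp fluorescent protein coding sequence follows. The automated annotation labels it mApple, which suggests that pHlorina closely resembles that DsRed-derived monomeric protein, though the record does not describe its lineage. Transcription ends at the rrnB T1 and T2 terminators, which are preceded by a 5S rRNA segment.

The design suits inducible production and, given the apparent polyhistidine tag, probable affinity purification of pHlorina in E. coli for in vitro characterisation, and it can serve as a source of the coding sequence. The efferocytosis imaging applications themselves would require other vectors.
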