Addgene plasmid #182763: pBAD-pHlorina
Purpose: pH-sensitive RFP pHlorina for detection of efferocytosis
Depositing lab: Robert Campbell. Depositing organization: University of Alberta. Publication: Live cell tracking of macrophage efferocytosis during Drosophila embryo development in vivo. Raymond MH, Davidson AJ, Shen Y, Tudor DR, Lucas CD, Morioka S, Perry JSA, Krapivkina J, Perrais D, Schumacher LJ, Campbell RE, Wood W, Ravichandran KS. Science. 2022 Mar 11;375(6585):1182-1187. doi: 10.1126/science.abl4430. Epub 2022 Mar 10. PubMed 35271315.
Backbone
  Vector backbone: pBAD
  Vector type: Bacterial Expression
Growth in bacteria
  Bacterial resistance: Ampicillin, 100 μg/mL
  Growth temperature: 37°C
  Growth strain: DH5alpha
  Copy number: High Copy
Gene/Insert
  Gene/Insert name: pHlorina (alt name: pHlorina1)
  Species: Synthetic
  Insert size (bp): 710
Terms and licenses: Academic/Nonprofit Terms; Industry Terms: Not Available to Industry
How to cite: pBAD-pHlorina was a gift from Robert Campbell (Addgene plasmid # 182763 ; http://n2t.net/addgene:182763 ; RRID:Addgene_182763)
