>Addgene plasmid #182763 | pBAD-pHlorina | depositor partial sequence | sequence record 353893 | pH-sensitive RFP pHlorina
ATGGTGAGCAAGGGCGAGGAGAATAACATGGCCATCATCAAGGAGTTCATGCGCTTCAAGGTGCACATGG
AGGGCTCCGTGAACGGCCACGAGTTCGAGATCGAGGGCGAGGGCGAGGGCCGCCCCTACGAGGCCTTTCA
GACCGCTAAGCTGAAGGTGACCAAGGGTGGCCCCCTGCCCTTCGCCTGGGACATCCTGTCCCCTCAGTTC
ATGTACGGCTCCAAGGTTTACATTAAGCACCCAGCCGACATCCCCGACTACTTCAAGCAGTCCTTCCCCG
AGGGCTTCAGGTGGGAGCGCGTGATGAACTTCGAGGACGGCGGCATTATTCACGTTAACCAGGACTCCTC
CCTGCAGGACGGCGTGTTCATCTACAAGGTGAAGCTGCGCGGCACCAACTTCCCCTCCGACGGCCCCGTA
ATGCAGAAGAAGACCATGGGCTATGAGGCCTCCGAGGAGCGGATGTACCCCGAGGACGGCGCCCTGAAGA
GCGAGTGTAAGGAGAGGCTGAAGCTGAAGGACGGCGGCCACTACGCCGCCGAGGTCAAGACCACCTACAA
GGCCAAGAAGCCCGTGCAGCTGCCCGGCGCCTACATCGTCGACATCAAGTTGGACATCGTGTCCCACAAC
GAGGACTACACCATCGTGGAACAGTACGAACGCACTGAGGGCCGCCACTCCACCGGCGGCATGGACGAGC
TGTACAAGTAA
